Addgene plasmid #219976: pOCC102-MBP-eIF4G-Sk
Purpose: eIF4G-Sk protein purification
Depositing lab: Simon Alberti. Depositing organization: Biotechnology Center (BIOTEC) of the Technische Universitaet Dresden.
Backbone
  Vector backbone: pOCC102
  Vector type: Insect Expression
Growth in bacteria
  Bacterial resistance: Ampicillin, 100 μg/mL
  Growth temperature: 37°C
  Growth strain: DH5alpha
  Copy number: High Copy
Gene/Insert
  Gene/Insert name: eIF4G-Sk
  Species: S. kudriavzevii
  Tag / fusion protein: 6xHis-MBP (N terminal on insert)
  Cloning method: Restriction Enzyme; 5′ cloning site Unknown (unknown if destroyed)
Terms and licenses: Academic/Nonprofit Terms; Industry Terms: Not Available to Industry
Depositor comments: MBP can be cleaved with 3C-protease
How to cite: pOCC102-MBP-eIF4G-Sk was a gift from Simon Alberti (Addgene plasmid # 219976 ; http://n2t.net/addgene:219976 ; RRID:Addgene_219976)
