[The description below was written by a language model from this plasmid's Addgene catalogue record and pLannotate feature annotations shown in this document.]
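Description:
pOCC102-MBP-eIF4G-Sk is an insect-cell expression plasmid of about 9 kb, built on the pOCC102 backbone and intended for producing and purifying the translation initiation factor eIF4G from the yeast Saccharomyces kudriavzevii. In E. coli it is maintained as a high-copy plasmid through a ColE1/pUC-type origin and selected with ampicillin via the β-lactamase gene. The feature table also picks up short remnants of lacI, an RSF origin, an M13 origin and lacZα, along with a T7 promoter. These look like backbone leftovers rather than functional parts of the expression design.

The expression cassette is driven by the polyhedrin promoter of Autographa californica nucleopolyhedrovirus, a very strong late baculoviral promoter. It directs an open reading frame that starts with a His tag followed by a cytosolic, signal-sequence-free E. coli maltose binding protein, and then the eIF4G coding region. The annotation software matches this region to S. cerevisiae TIF4631, the scaffold subunit of the cap-binding eIF4F complex, which is consistent with an ortholog from a closely related species. According to the depositor, MBP can be removed with 3C protease, implying a cleavage site between tag and insert, although that site is not annotated. An SV40 polyadenylation signal and the polyhedrin 3' UTR follow the coding sequence.

The baculoviral LEF-2 and ORF603 sequences on one side and the polyhedrin 3' region on the other suggest a transfer vector that recombines into the polyhedrin locus of baculoviral DNA to generate recombinant virus, though the record does not state this explicitly. The His and MBP tags support affinity purification and may aid solubility of this large protein.
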