Features (pLannotate 1.2.2; 17 found; start..end, strand, type, name):
     79..170     +  promoter       polyhedrin promoter: polh from Autographa californica; promoter for the baculovirus polyhedrin gene
    230..247     +  CDS            7xHis (fragment): 6xHis affinity tag
    260..1360    +  CDS            MBP: maltose binding protein from E. coli; malE (mutated); This version of the gene does not encode a signal sequence, so MBP will remain in the cytosol.
   1448..4300    +  CDS            TIF4631: IF4F1_YEAST - Experimental evidence at protein level: Swiss-Prot protein existence level 1. Component of the eIF4F complex, which interacts with the mRNA cap structure and serves as an initial point of assembly for the translation apparatus. Stimulates translation by interaction with polyadenylate-binding protein PAB1, bringing the 5'- and 3'-ends of the mRNA in proximity. The formation of this circular mRNP structure appears to be critical for the synergistic effects of the cap and the poly(A) tail in facilitating translation initiation, recycling of ribosomes, and mRNA stability. TIF4631 is
   4339..4422    +  CDS            large T antigen (fragment): large T antigen from SV40 (simian virus 40)
   4445..4579    +  polyA_signal   SV40 poly(A) signal: SV40 polyadenylation signal
   4652..5024    +  3'UTR          polyhedrin 3' UTR: 3' UTR from the Autographa californica nucleopolyhedrovirus polyhedrin gene (Suzuki et al., 2006)
   5284..5331    -  CDS            lacI (fragment): lac repressor; lacI; The lac repressor binds to the lac operator to inhibit transcription in E. coli. This inhibition can be relieved by adding lactose or isopropyl-β-D-thiogalactopyranoside (IPTG).
   5368..5408    -  rep_origin     RSF ori (fragment): Plasmids containing the RSF 1030 origin of replication can be propagated in E. coli cells that contain additional plasmids with compatible origins.
   5486..6074    -  rep_origin     ori: high-copy-number ColE1/pMB1/pBR322/pUC origin of replication
   6245..7105    -  CDS            AmpR: β-lactamase; bla; confers resistance to ampicillin, carbenicillin, and related antibiotics
   7106..7210    -  promoter       AmpR promoter: bla
   7236..7367    -  rep_origin     M13 ori (fragment): M13 bacteriophage origin of replication; arrow indicates direction of (+) strand synthesis
   7388..7544    -  CDS            lacZα (fragment): LacZα fragment of β-galactosidase; lacZ fragment
   7553..7571    +  promoter       T7 promoter: promoter for bacteriophage T7 RNA polymerase
   7674..8303    +  CDS            LEF-2: LEF2_NPVAC - Experimental evidence at protein level: Swiss-Prot protein existence level 1. Plays an essential role in viral DNA replication. Does not seem to participate in the initiation step but is rather important for the amplification of DNA. Also required for expression from the vp39 and polh promoters. From Autographa californica nuclear polyhedrosis virus (AcMNPV).
   8344..8949    +  CDS            ORF603: baculovirus ORF603 protein
>Addgene plasmid #219976 | pOCC102-MBP-eIF4G-Sk | addgene full sequence | sequence record 436842 | Addgene NGS Result
AGCTGCCACCATTTTGTTCGCCCAGGACTCTAGCTATAGTTCTAGTGGTTGGCTACGTATACTCCGGAAT
ATTAATAGATCATGGAGATAATTAAAATGATAACCATCTCGCAAATAAATAAGTATTTTACTGTTTTCGT
AACAGTTTTGTAATAAAAAAACCTATAAATATTCCGGATTATTCATACCGTCCCACCATCGGGCGCGGAT
CGCCACCATGGGCAGCAGCCATCACCATCACCATCACAGCAGCGGCAGAATGAAAATCGAAGAAGGTAAA
CTGGTAATCTGGATTAACGGCGATAAAGGCTATAACGGTCTCGCTGAAGTCGGTAAGAAATTCGAGAAAG
ATACCGGAATTAAAGTCACCGTTGAGCATCCGGATAAACTGGAAGAGAAATTCCCACAGGTTGCGGCAAC
TGGCGATGGCCCTGACATTATCTTCTGGGCACACGACCGCTTTGGTGGCTACGCTCAATCTGGCCTGTTG
GCTGAAATCACCCCGGACAAAGCGTTCCAGGACAAGCTGTATCCGTTTACCTGGGATGCCGTACGTTACA
ACGGCAAGCTGATTGCTTACCCGATCGCTGTTGAAGCGTTATCGCTGATTTATAACAAAGATCTGCTGCC
GAACCCGCCAAAAACCTGGGAAGAGATCCCGGCGCTGGATAAAGAACTGAAAGCGAAAGGTAAGAGCGCG
CTGATGTTCAACCTGCAAGAACCGTACTTCACCTGGCCGCTGATTGCTGCTGACGGGGGTTATGCGTTCA
AGTATGAAAACGGCAAGTACGACATTAAAGACGTGGGCGTGGATAACGCTGGCGCGAAAGCGGGTCTGAC
CTTCCTGGTTGACCTGATTAAAAACAAACACATGAATGCAGACACCGATTACTCCATCGCAGAAGCTGCC
TTTAATAAAGGCGAAACAGCGATGACCATCAACGGCCCGTGGGCATGGTCCAACATCGACACCAGCAAAG
TGAATTATGGTGTAACGGTACTGCCGACCTTCAAGGGTCAACCATCCAAACCGTTCGTTGGCGTGCTGAG
CGCAGGTATTAACGCCGCCAGTCCGAACAAAGAGCTGGCAAAAGAGTTCCTCGAAAACTATCTGCTGACT
GATGAAGGTCTGGAAGCGGTTAATAAAGACAAACCGCTGGGTGCCGTAGCGCTGAAGTCTTACGAGGAAG
AGTTGGTGAAAGATCCGCGTATTGCCGCCACTATGGAAAACGCCCAGAAAGGTGAAATCATGCCGAACAT
CCCGCAGATGTCCGCTTTCTGGTATGCCGTGCGTACTGCGGTGATCAACGCCGCCAGCGGTCGTCAGACT
GTCGATGAAGCCCTGAAAGACGCGCAGACTAATTCGAGCTCGAACAACAACAACAATAACAATAACAACA
ACAGCAGCGGCAGACTGGAAGTTCTGTTCCAGGGGCCGGCGGCCGCAATGACTGATGAAACAGCACAACC
TACCCAGAGCGCACCCAGGCAAGAATCCGCAGCCCCGAAACAGACGGACGACGACCAACAGGTTTCACAA
CAGCAACAACAGAGGGGTTACAACAATTATAATGACGGCTCAAATTACAACCAAAAAAAGCCATATAATA
GTAACAGACCCCATCAGCAGCGTGGCGGCAAGTTTGGCCCAAACAGATATAATTCAAGAGGTAATTATAA
CGGAGGTGGAAACTATAGGGGCGGACACATGGGAGCTAACGGATCGAATGTTCCATGGACGGGTTATTAC
AATAATTATCCTGTCTACTACCAACCTCAACAGATGGGTGCGGGAAACGCAATCCCAGTTAATGTAGCCC
CCGCAGATGAAAAATCTTCTCCGGTGCCTACCAAGATTGAGATTACCACAAAGTCTGGAGAGCATCTCGA
TCTTAAAGAGCAACATAAGGTGAAATTGCAGTCTAAAGAAACCTCTACTGCACCAACTCCCCTGGATCCC
AAGTCGGAAGAAGCCAGCGACTCGGCACCTACGCCTACGCCTACACCTGCAACCACAGACTCGAAAGAGT
CTTCAGAAGAGAACATATCAGAGGCAGAGAAGACGAGAAGGAATTTTATTGAACAGGTAAAGCTTCGTAA
GGCTGCGTTGGAAAAGAAGCGTAAAGAACAATTGGAGGGCGCTGGTGGTTCGTCCAACGTATCAACTGAG
ACCGCTCCTGTCAAAGCCGAAGAAACAGAGCCCGTGATCTCTGAAGCGGGTGAAAAAAAGCCGGCCGAGC
TGGAGACAAACCAGGACACACCTTCGGAAGAAAACGGCCAGGAGGAGCAGGGTCAGATAAAAGAGGAGAG
TACAACGAAGGCGCTGACATTCGCTGAAAGACTTAAGCTCAAGAAACAACAGAAGGAACAGGAGAAGACT
GAAGAGAAAGAAAATCAAGAAGAGCCTGTGCAAGAAGAGGCGAATTCCGTGACTAAAACAGCGACCGTGC
CGTCCACAGAGCAAGATCAAGAACAGACAGAAACAAGTGAGACGGAACGCAGCGAGGTAGAAGAAAGCAC
ACCACAAACCGCCGAGCCAACAGCCACAATCCCGGGAACCCTCGCGGAATCTGGCGAGGCGGACGACACG
GAAGTCAAAGTCGAGTCAGAGGCCGAGGTAGAGGCAGACATAGAGACAGCGGCTGACGATGAAGCAGACA
ACGGAACAAATACAGTTAGCCACGTGCTGAATGTCCTGAAGGACGCCAGGCCCATAGAAGATGTGTTTTC
ATTTATCTATCCAGAAGGTATTGAGGGTCCTGACATTAAATATAAAAAAGAACACGTGAAGTATACTTAC
GGTCCAACGTTCCTCCTTCAGTTCAAGGACAAACTGAACGTAAAAGCAGATGCAGAGTGGGTACAGTCAA
CAGCGAGTAAGATTGTCATACCCCCGGGCATGGGCCGTGGAAATAAGTCTAGGGATCCGTCAAGATTTAG
CAATAACTCGTCCAGGGGTCACGACTTCAGGAGCAACTCAGTACGCAATATGGATGACAGAGCAAACAGT
AGAACCTCTTCGAAGCGTCGTTCCAAACGTATGAACGACGATAGGCGCTCAAACCGCAGCTACACAAGCA
GAAGAGATAGGGAGAGGGGCTCCTACCGCAATGAGGATAAGCGCGATGACGATAGGCCCCGTGAAGAAGT
GGCCCCACTCGTTCCATCTAGCAATCGTTGGATACCTAAATCCAAAGCCAAGTCCACCGAAAAAAAGCTT
GCGCCTGACGGAAAGACCGAGCTTTTGGACAAGGATGAAGTCGAGAGAAAGATGAAAAGCCTTTTGAACA
AGCTGACTTTGGAGATGTTTGATGCTATCAGTTCTGAGATTTTGGCTATTGCGAACATCTCCGTCTGGGA
AACGAACGGCGAGACTCTGAAAGCGGTGATAGAACAAGTATTTCTGAAAGCGTGCGACGAACCTCATTGG
TCCTCAATGTACGCACAATTGTGCGGAAAAGTCGTTAAAGAGCTTAATCCTGACATAAGCGATGAAACGA
ACGAAGGCAAGACTGGTCCGAAACTTGTATTGCATTATCTGGTTGCCAGGTGTCATGCGGAATTTGACAA
GGGCTGGACAGACAAGCTGCCGACCAAAGAAGACGGCACGCCGCTCGAGCCTGAAATGATGTCCGAAGAG
TACTATGCAGCTGCATCGGCAAAAAGAAGGGGTCTTGGCTTGGTTAGATTTATCGGATTCCTTTACCGTT
TGAACCTCTTGACGGGTAAAATGATGTTCGAATGCTTTAGACGTCTGATGAAAGATTTGACAGATTCCCC
GTCAGAGGAGACGCTCGAGTCGGTCATTGAGCTGCTGAACACCGTAGGAGAACAATTTGAGACAGACTCG
TTTAGAACCGGCCAGGCTACTCTCGAAGGATCTCAGCTCTTGGACTCGCTGTTTGGCATACTGGACAACG
TTATACAGACGGCTGAGATGAGTTCTCGTATTAAATTCAAGTTGGTAGACATAAAGGAGCTGCGTCACGA
CAAGAACTGGAATAGTGACAAAAAAGACGATGGCCCAAAGACCATTCAGCAAATCCACGAAGAGGAGGAA
CGCCAGAGGCAGCTTAAGAATAATTCAAGGAGTAATTCACGCCGCACCAACAATTCATCCAATAGGCACA
GTTTCAGAAGGGATGCGCCTCCCGCTAGCAAAGACAGCTTTATAGCGACAAGAACATATAGTCAGCGCAA
TACACAGCGTGCGCCTCCACCGCGCGAGGAGCCTTCCGCTCCTACCTCCACAGCAACAAATATGTTCAGC
GCTCTCATGGGAGAATCGGACGACGAGGAAGGCGCGCCGTAATAGAAGCTTGTCGAGAAGTACTAGAGGA
TCATAATCAGCCATACCACATTTGTAGAGGTTTTACTTGCTTTAAAAAACCTCCCACACCTCCCCCTGAA
CCTGAAACATAAAATGAATGCAATTGTTGTTGTTAACTTGTTTATTGCAGCTTATAATGGTTACAAATAA
AGCAATAGCATCACAAATTTCACAAATAAAGCATTTTTTTCACTGCATTCTAGTTGTGGTTTGTCCAAAC
TCATCAATGTATCTTATCATGTCTGGATCTGATCACTGCTTGAGCCTAGGAGATCCGAACCAGATAAGTG
AAAGCCTGCATCCGCAGATCTTAATTAATAAAACACGATACATTGTTATTAGTACATTTATTAAGCGCTA
GATTCTGTGCGTTGTTGATTTACAGACAATTGTTGTACGTATTTTAATAATTCATTAAATTTATAATCTT
TAGGGTGGTATGTTAGAGCGAAAATCAAATGATTTTCAGCGTCTTTATATCTGAATTTAAATATTAAATC
CTCAATAGATTTGTAAAATAGGTTTCGATTAGTTTCAAACAAGGGTTGTTTTTCCGAACCGATGGCTGGA
CTATCTAATGGATTTTCGCTCAACGCCACAAAACTTGCCAAATCTTGTAGCAGCAATCTAGCTTTGTCGA
TATTCGTTTGTGTTTTGTTTTGTAATAAAGGTTCGACGTCGTTCAAAATATTATGCGCTTTTGTATTTCT
TTCATCACTGTCGTTAGTGTACAATTGACTCGACGTAAACACGTTAAATAACGCTTGGACATATTTAACA
TCGGGCGTGTTAGCTTTATTAGGCCGATTATCGTCGTCGTCCCAACCCTCGTCGTTAGAAGTTGCTTCCG
AAGACGATTTTGCCATAGCCACACGACGCCTATTAATTGTGTCGGCTAACACGTCCGCGATCAAATTTGT
AGTTGAGCTTTTTGGGCCTCATGGGCCTTCCGCTCACTGCCCGCTTTCCAGTCGGGAAACCTGTCGTGCC
AGCTGCATTAACATGGTCATAGCTGTTTCCTTGCGTATTGGGCGCTCTCCGCTTCCTCGCTCACTGACTC
GCTGCGCTCGGTCGTTCGGGTAAAGCCTGGGGTGCCTAATGAGCAAAAGGCCAGCAAAAGGCCAGGAACC
GTAAAAAGGCCGCGTTGCTGGCGTTTTTCCATAGGCTCCGCCCCCCTGACGAGCATCACAAAAATCGACG
CTCAAGTCAGAGGTGGCGAAACCCGACAGGACTATAAAGATACCAGGCGTTTCCCCCTGGAAGCTCCCTC
GTGCGCTCTCCTGTTCCGACCCTGCCGCTTACCGGATACCTGTCCGCCTTTCTCCCTTCGGGAAGCGTGG
CGCTTTCTCATAGCTCACGCTGTAGGTATCTCAGTTCGGTGTAGGTCGTTCGCTCCAAGCTGGGCTGTGT
GCACGAACCCCCCGTTCAGCCCGACCGCTGCGCCTTATCCGGTAACTATCGTCTTGAGTCCAACCCGGTA
AGACACGACTTATCGCCACTGGCAGCAGCCACTGGTAACAGGATTAGCAGAGCGAGGTATGTAGGCGGTG
CTACAGAGTTCTTGAAGTGGTGGCCTAACTACGGCTACACTAGAAGAACAGTATTTGGTATCTGCGCTCT
GCTGAAGCCAGTTACCTTCGGAAAAAGAGTTGGTAGCTCTTGATCCGGCAAACAAACCACCGCTGGTAGC
GGTGGTTTTTTTGTTTGCAAGCAGCAGATTACGCGCAGAAAAAAAGGATCTCAAGAAGATCCTTTGATCT
TTTCTACGGGGTCTGACGCTCAGTGGAACGAAAACTCACGTTAAGGGATTTTGGTCATGAGATTATCAAA
AAGGATCTTCACCTAGATCCTTTTAAATTAAAAATGAAGTTTTAAATCAATCTAAAGTATATATGAGTAA
ACTTGGTCTGACAGTTACCAATGCTTAATCAGTGAGGCACCTATCTCAGCGATCTGTCTATTTCGTTCAT
CCATAGTTGCCTGACTCCCCGTCGTGTAGATAACTACGATACGGGAGGGCTTACCATCTGGCCCCAGTGC
TGCAATGATACCGCGAGAACCACGCTCACCGGCTCCAGATTTATCAGCAATAAACCAGCCAGCCGGAAGG
GCCGAGCGCAGAAGTGGTCCTGCAACTTTATCCGCCTCCATCCAGTCTATTAATTGTTGCCGGGAAGCTA
GAGTAAGTAGTTCGCCAGTTAATAGTTTGCGCAACGTTGTTGCCATTGCTACAGGCATCGTGGTGTCACG
CTCGTCGTTTGGTATGGCTTCATTCAGCTCCGGTTCCCAACGATCAAGGCGAGTTACATGATCCCCCATG
TTGTGCAAAAAAGCGGTTAGCTCCTTCGGTCCTCCGATCGTTGTCAGAAGTAAGTTGGCCGCAGTGTTAT
CACTCATGGTTATGGCAGCACTGCATAATTCTCTTACTGTCATGCCATCCGTAAGATGCTTTTCTGTGAC
TGGTGAGTACTCAACCAAGTCATTCTGAGAATAGTGTATGCGGCGACCGAGTTGCTCTTGCCCGGCGTCA
ATACGGGATAATACCGCGCCACATAGCAGAACTTTAAAAGTGCTCATCATTGGAAAACGTTCTTCGGGGC
GAAAACTCTCAAGGATCTTACCGCTGTTGAGATCCAGTTCGATGTAACCCACTCGTGCACCCAACTGATC
TTCAGCATCTTTTACTTTCACCAGCGTTTCTGGGTGAGCAAAAACAGGAAGGCAAAATGCCGCAAAAAAG
GGAATAAGGGCGACACGGAAATGTTGAATACTCATACTCTTCCTTTTTCAATATTATTGAAGCATTTATC
AGGGTTATTGTCTCATGAGCGGATACATATTTGAATGTATTTAGAAAAATAAACAAATAGGGGTTCCGCG
CACATTTCCCCGAAAAGTGCCACCTAAATTGTAAGCGTTAATATTTTGTTAAAATTCGCGTTAAATTTTT
GTTAAATCAGCTCATTTTTTAACCAATAGGCCGAAATCGGCAAAATCCCTTATAAATCAAAAGAATAGAC
CGAGATAGGGTTGAGTGGCCGCTACAGGGCGCTCCCATTCGCCATTCAGGCTGCGCAACTGTTGGGAAGG
GCGTTTCGGTGCGGGCCTCTTCGCTATTACGCCAGCTGGCGAAAGGGGGATGTGCTGCAAGGCGATTAAG
TTGGGTAACGCCAGGGTTTTCCCAGTCACGACGTTGTAAAACGACGGCCAGTGAGCGCGACGTAATACGA
CTCACTATAGGGCGAATTGGCGGAAGGCCGTCAAGGCCGTGACGTTAAAACTATTAAGCCATCCAATCGA
CCGTTAGTCGAATCAGGACCGCTGGTGCGAGAAGCCGCGAAGTATGGCGAATGCATCGTATAACGTGTGG
AGTCCGCTCATTAGAGCGTCATGTTTAGACAAGAAAGCTACATATTTAATTGATCCCGATGATTTTATTG
ATAAATTGACCCTAACTCCATACACGGTATTCTACAATGGCGGGGTTTTGGTCAAAATTTCCGGACTGCG
ATTGTACATGCTGTTAACGGCTCCGCCCACTATTAATGAAATTAAAAATTCCAATTTTAAAAAACGCAGC
AAGAGAAACATTTGTATGAAAGAATGCGTAGAAGGAAAGAAAAATGTCGTGGACATGCTGAACAACAAGA
TTAATATGCCTCCGTGTATAAAAAAAATATTGAACGATTTGAAAGAAAACAATGTACCGCGCGGCGGTAT
GTACAGGAAGAGGTTTATACTAAACTGTTACATTGCAAACGTGGTTTCGTGTGCCAAGTGTGAAAACCGA
TGTTTAATCAAGGCTCTGACGCATTTCTACAACCACGACTCCAAGTGTGTGGGTGAAGTCATGCATCTTT
TAATCAAATCCCAAGATGTGTATAAACCACCAAACTGCCAAAAAATGAAAACTGTGGACAAGCTCTGTCC
GTTTGCTGGCAACTGCAAGGGTCTCAATCCTATTTGTAATTATTGAATAATAAAACAATTATAAATGCTA
AATTTGTTTTTTATTAACGATACAAACCAAACGCAACAAGAACATTTGTAGTATTATCTATAATTGAAAA
CGCGTAGTTATAATCGCTGAGGTAATATTTAAAATCATTTTCAAATGATTCACAGTTAATTTGCGACAAT
ATAATTTTATTTTCACATAAACTAGACGCCTTGTCGTCTTCTTCTTCGTATTCCTTCTCTTTTTCATTTT
TCTCCTCATAAAAATTAACATAGTTATTATCGTATCCATATATGTATCTATCGTATAGAGTAAATTTTTT
GTTGTCATAAATATATATGTCTTTTTTAATGGGGTGTATAGTACCGCTGCGCATAGTTTTTCTGTAATTT
ACAACAGTGCTATTTTCTGGTAGTTCTTCGGAGTGTGTTGCTTTAATTATTAAATTTATATAATCAATGA
ATTTGGGATCGTCGGTTTTGTACAATATGTTGCCGGCATAGTACGCAGCTTCTTCTAGTTCAATTACACC
ATTTTTTAGCAGCACCGGATTAACATAACTTTCCAAAATGTTGTACGAACCGTTAAACAAAAACAGTTCA
CCTCCCTTTTCTATACTATTGTCTGCGAGCAGTTGTTTGTTGTTAAAAATAACAGCCATTGTAATGAGAC
GCACAAACTAATATCACA
